Addgene plasmid #76209: SGK2 gRNA (BRDN0001147898)
Purpose: 3rd generation lentiviral gRNA plasmid targeting human SGK2
Depositing lab: John Doench & David Root. Depositing organization: Broad Institute. Publication: Optimized sgRNA design to maximize activity and minimize off-target effects of CRISPR-Cas9. Doench JG, Fusi N, Sullender M, Hegde M, Vaimberg EW, Donovan KF, Smith I, Tothova Z, Wilen C, Orchard R, Virgin HW, Listgarten J, Root DE. Nat Biotechnol. 2016 Jan 18. doi: 10.1038/nbt.3437. PubMed 26780180.
Backbone
  Vector backbone: lentiGuide-Puro
  Backbone manufacturer: Zhang Lab (Addgene plasmid # 52963)
  Vector type: Mammalian Expression, Lentiviral, CRISPR
  Selectable markers: Puromycin
Growth in bacteria
  Bacterial resistance: Ampicillin, 100 μg/mL
  Growth temperature: 37°C
  Growth strain: DH5alpha
  Copy number: High Copy
Gene/Insert
  Gene/Insert name: SGK2 (alt names: SGK2; NM_001199264.1)
  gRNA/shRNA sequence: TGGGGCGTTCTATGCAGTGA
  Species: H. sapiens (human)
  Entrez Gene: SGK2 (a.k.a. H-SGK2, dJ138B7.2)
  Promoter: hU6
  Cloning method: Unknown
  Sequencing primers: 5′ U6-F; 3′ pS2-R
Terms and licenses: Academic/Nonprofit Terms; Industry Terms: Not Available to Industry
Depositor comments: The gRNA was designed to target the following Genbank reference sequence(s): NM_001199264.1,NM_016276.3,NM_170693.2. Note that this plasmid does NOT contain Cas9. It should be used in conjunction with lentiCas9-Blast (Addgene #52962) or otherwise with cell lines already expressing Cas9. Browse the full kinome gRNA library at http://www.addgene.org/pooled-library/broadgpp-human-kinome/ or visit http://www.broadinstitute.org/rnai/public/ for detailed protocols and information.
How to cite: SGK2 gRNA (BRDN0001147898) was a gift from John Doench & David Root (Addgene plasmid # 76209 ; http://n2t.net/addgene:76209 ; RRID:Addgene_76209)
