[The description below was written by a language model from this plasmid's Addgene catalogue record and the feature table of its GenBank file.]
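Description:
SGK2 gRNA (BRDN0001147898) is a third-generation lentiviral CRISPR guide plasmid built in the lentiGuide-Puro backbone, carrying a single guide RNA directed against human SGK2. The annotated 8.3 kb circular record shows a human U6 RNA polymerase III promoter followed by the spacer position and the Streptococcus pyogenes Cas9 gRNA scaffold, so that transduced cells transcribe a complete sgRNA. According to the depositor, the guide was designed against three SGK2 reference transcripts. Downstream, after a cPPT/CTS element, an EF-1-alpha promoter with its intron A drives puromycin N-acetyltransferase, allowing puromycin selection of transduced mammalian cells, and a WPRE follows to enhance expression of that transcript.

The viral framework consists of an RSV promoter fused to a truncated HIV-1 5' LTR, which makes genomic RNA production Tat-independent, along with the Psi packaging signal, the RRE for Rev-dependent nuclear export, and a self-inactivating Delta-U3 3' LTR that limits LTR-driven transcription after integration. Outside the proviral region are an SV40 poly(A) signal and SV40 origin, an f1 origin, and flanking T7, T3 and lac promoter elements inherited from the cloning backbone. Propagation in E. coli relies on a high-copy ColE1/pUC-type origin and ampicillin resistance from beta-lactamase.

The plasmid does not encode Cas9, so it is meant to be used with a separate Cas9 lentiviral vector or in cells that already express Cas9, typically to disrupt SGK2. It is an individual clone corresponding to a human kinome gRNA library whose guides were chosen using optimized sgRNA design rules.
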