LOCUS       Exported 8323 bp ds-DNA circular SYN 13-MAY-2021
DEFINITION  3rd generation lentiviral gRNA plasmid targeting human SGK2.
ACCESSION   .
VERSION     .
KEYWORDS    SGK2 gRNA (BRDN0001147898)
SOURCE      synthetic DNA construct
  ORGANISM  synthetic DNA construct
REFERENCE   1 (bases 1 to 8323)
  AUTHORS   Doench JG, Fusi N, Sullender M, Hegde M, Vaimberg EW, Donovan KF,
            Smith I, Tothova Z, Wilen C, Orchard R, Virgin HW, Listgarten J,
            Root DE
  TITLE     Optimized sgRNA design to maximize activity and minimize off-target
            effects of CRISPR-Cas9.
  JOURNAL   Nat Biotechnol. 2016 Jan 18. doi: 10.1038/nbt.3437.
  PUBMED    26780180
REFERENCE   2 (bases 1 to 8323)
  AUTHORS   .
  TITLE     Direct Submission
  JOURNAL   Exported May 13, 2021 from SnapGene Server 1.1.58
            http://www.snapgene.com
FEATURES             Location/Qualifiers
     source          1..8323
                     /organism="synthetic DNA construct"
                     /mol_type="other DNA"
     promoter        87..1265
                     /label=EF-1-alpha promoter
                     /note="strong constitutive promoter for human elongation
                     factor EF-1-alpha"
     intron          318..1256
                     /label=EF-1-alpha intron A
                     /note="intron upstream of the start codon of human
                     EF-1-alpha"
     primer_bind     1213..1233
                     /label=EF1a-F
                     /note="Human elongation factor-1a promoter, forward primer"
     CDS             1278..1877
                     /codon_start=1
                     /gene="pac from Streptomyces alboniger"
                     /product="puromycin N-acetyltransferase"
                     /label=PuroR
                     /note="confers resistance to puromycin"
                     /translation="MTEYKPTVRLATRDDVPRAVRTLAAAFADYPATRHTVDPDRHIER
                     VTELQELFLTRVGLDIGKVWVADDGAAVAVWTTPESVEAGAVFAEIGPRMAELSGSRLA
                     AQQQMEGLLAPHRPKEPAWFLATVGVSPDHQGKGLGSAVVLPGVEAAERAGVPAFLETS
                     APRNLPFYERLGFTVTADVEVPEGPRTWCMTRKPGA"
     primer_bind     complement(1278..1297)
                     /label=Puro-R
                     /note="Puromycin resistance gene, reverse primer. Also
                     called puro-variant-R"
     primer_bind     1774..1794
                     /label=Puro-F
                     /note="Puromycin resistance gene, forward primer"
     misc_feature    1893..2481
                     /label=WPRE
                     /note="woodchuck hepatitis virus posttranscriptional
                     regulatory element"
     primer_bind     complement(1946..1966)
                     /label=WPRE-R
                     /note="WPRE, reverse primer"
     CDS             complement(2364..2375)
                     /codon_start=1
                     /product="Factor Xa recognition and cleavage site"
                     /label=Factor Xa site
                     /translation="IEGR"
     LTR             2553..2786
                     /label=3' LTR (Delta-U3)
                     /note="self-inactivating 3' long terminal repeat (LTR) from
                     HIV-1"
     polyA_signal    2864..2985
                     /label=SV40 poly(A) signal
                     /note="SV40 polyadenylation signal"
     primer_bind     complement(2901..2920)
                     /label=SV40pA-R
                     /note="SV40 polyA, reverse primer"
     primer_bind     2955..2974
                     /label=EBV-rev
                     /note="SV40 polyA terminator, reverse primer"
     rep_origin      3025..3160
                     /label=SV40 ori
                     /note="SV40 origin of replication"
     primer_bind     3087..3106
                     /label=SV40pro-F
                     /note="SV40 promoter/origin, forward primer"
     primer_bind     complement(3180..3199)
                     /label=T7
                     /note="T7 promoter, forward primer"
     promoter        complement(3181..3199)
                     /label=T7 promoter
                     /note="promoter for bacteriophage T7 RNA polymerase"
     primer_bind     complement(3209..3226)
                     /label=M13 Forward
                     /note="In lacZ gene. Also called M13-F20 or M13 (-21)
                     Forward"
     primer_bind     complement(3209..3225)
                     /label=M13 fwd
                     /note="common sequencing primer, one of multiple similar
                     variants"
     primer_bind     complement(3218..3240)
                     /label=M13/pUC Forward
                     /note="In lacZ gene"
     rep_origin      3367..3822
                     /direction=RIGHT
                     /label=f1 ori
                     /note="f1 bacteriophage origin of replication; arrow
                     indicates direction of (+) strand synthesis"
     primer_bind     complement(3454..3473)
                     /label=F1ori-R
                     /note="F1 origin, reverse primer"
     primer_bind     3664..3685
                     /label=F1ori-F
                     /note="F1 origin, forward primer"
     promoter        3848..3952
                     /gene="bla"
                     /label=AmpR promoter
     CDS             3953..4813
                     /codon_start=1
                     /gene="bla"
                     /product="beta-lactamase"
                     /label=AmpR
                     /note="confers resistance to ampicillin, carbenicillin, and
                     related antibiotics"
                     /translation="MSIQHFRVALIPFFAAFCLPVFAHPETLVKVKDAEDQLGARVGYI
                     ELDLNSGKILESFRPEERFPMMSTFKVLLCGAVLSRIDAGQEQLGRRIHYSQNDLVEYS
                     PVTEKHLTDGMTVRELCSAAITMSDNTAANLLLTTIGGPKELTAFLHNMGDHVTRLDRW
                     EPELNEAIPNDERDTTMPVAMATTLRKLLTGELLTLASRQQLIDWMEADKVAGPLLRSA
                     LPAGWFIADKSGAGERGSRGIIAALGPDGKPSRIVVIYTTGSQATMDERNRQIAEIGAS
                     LIKHW"
     primer_bind     complement(4171..4190)
                     /label=Amp-R
                     /note="Ampicillin resistance gene, reverse primer"
     rep_origin      4984..5572
                     /direction=RIGHT
                     /label=ori
                     /note="high-copy-number ColE1/pMB1/pBR322/pUC origin of
                     replication"
     primer_bind     5473..5492
                     /label=pBR322ori-F
                     /note="pBR322 origin, forward primer"
     primer_bind     5726..5743
                     /label=L4440
                     /note="L4440 vector, forward primer"
     protein_bind    5860..5881
                     /label=CAP binding site
                     /bound_moiety="E. coli catabolite activator protein"
                     /note="CAP binding activates transcription in the presence
                     of cAMP."
     promoter        5896..5926
                     /label=lac promoter
                     /note="promoter for the E. coli lac operon"
     protein_bind    5934..5950
                     /label=lac operator
                     /bound_moiety="lac repressor encoded by lacI"
                     /note="The lac repressor binds to the lac operator to
                     inhibit transcription in E. coli. This inhibition can be
                     relieved by adding lactose or
                     isopropyl-beta-D-thiogalactopyranoside (IPTG)."
     primer_bind     5939..5961
                     /label=M13/pUC Reverse
                     /note="In lacZ gene"
     primer_bind     5958..5974
                     /label=M13 rev
                     /note="common sequencing primer, one of multiple similar
                     variants"
     primer_bind     5958..5974
                     /label=M13 Reverse
                     /note="In lacZ gene. Also called M13-rev"
     primer_bind     5993..6013
                     /label=T3
                     /note="T3 promoter, forward primer"
     promoter        5995..6013
                     /label=T3 promoter
                     /note="promoter for bacteriophage T3 RNA polymerase"
     promoter        6041..6267
                     /label=RSV promoter
                     /note="Rous sarcoma virus enhancer/promoter"
     LTR             6268..6448
                     /label=5' LTR (truncated)
                     /note="truncated 5' long terminal repeat (LTR) from HIV-1"
     misc_feature    6495..6620
                     /label=HIV-1 Psi
                     /note="packaging signal of human immunodeficiency virus
                     type 1"
     misc_feature    7113..7346
                     /label=RRE
                     /note="The Rev response element (RRE) of HIV-1 allows for
                     Rev-dependent mRNA export from the nucleus to the
                     cytoplasm."
     CDS             7531..7575
                     /codon_start=1
                     /product="antigenic peptide corresponding to amino acids
                     655 to 669 of the HIV envelope protein gp41 (Lutje Hulsik
                     et al., 2013)"
                     /label=gp41 peptide
                     /note="recognized by the 2H10 single-chain llama nanobody"
                     /translation="KNEQELLELDKWASL"
     promoter        7753..7993
                     /label=U6 promoter
                     /note="RNA polymerase III promoter for human U6 snRNA"
     primer_bind     7753..7773
                     /label=hU6-F
                     /note="Human U6 promoter, forward primer"
     primer_bind     7924..7943
                     /label=LKO.1 5'
                     /note="Human U6 promoter, forward primer"
     misc_RNA        8023..8098
                     /label=gRNA scaffold
                     /note="guide RNA scaffold for the Streptococcus pyogenes
                     CRISPR/Cas9 system"
     misc_feature    8154..8271
                     /label=cPPT/CTS
                     /note="central polypurine tract and central termination
                     sequence of HIV-1"
ORIGIN
        1 cccgggtgca aagatggata aagttttaaa cagagaggaa tctttgcagc taatggacct
       61 tctaggtctt gaaaggagtg ggaattggct ccggtgcccg tcagtgggca gagcgcacat
      121 cgcccacagt ccccgagaag ttggggggag gggtcggcaa ttgatccggt gcctagagaa
      181 ggtggcgcgg ggtaaactgg gaaagtgatg tcgtgtactg gctccgcctt tttcccgagg
      241 gtgggggaga accgtatata agtgcagtag tcgccgtgaa cgttcttttt cgcaacgggt
      301 ttgccgccag aacacaggta agtgccgtgt gtggttcccg cgggcctggc ctctttacgg
      361 gttatggccc ttgcgtgcct tgaattactt ccacctggct gcagtacgtg attcttgatc
      421 ccgagcttcg ggttggaagt gggtgggaga gttcgaggcc ttgcgcttaa ggagcccctt
      481 cgcctcgtgc ttgagttgag gcctggcctg ggcgctgggg ccgccgcgtg cgaatctggt
      541 ggcaccttcg cgcctgtctc gctgctttcg ataagtctct agccatttaa aatttttgat
      601 gacctgctgc gacgcttttt ttctggcaag atagtcttgt aaatgcgggc caagatctgc
      661 acactggtat ttcggttttt ggggccgcgg gcggcgacgg ggcccgtgcg tcccagcgca
      721 catgttcggc gaggcggggc ctgcgagcgc ggccaccgag aatcggacgg gggtagtctc
      781 aagctggccg gcctgctctg gtgcctggcc tcgcgccgcc gtgtatcgcc ccgccctggg
      841 cggcaaggct ggcccggtcg gcaccagttg cgtgagcgga aagatggccg cttcccggcc
      901 ctgctgcagg gagctcaaaa tggaggacgc ggcgctcggg agagcgggcg ggtgagtcac
      961 ccacacaaag gaaaagggcc tttccgtcct cagccgtcgc ttcatgtgac tccacggagt
     1021 accgggcgcc gtccaggcac ctcgattagt tctcgagctt ttggagtacg tcgtctttag
     1081 gttgggggga ggggttttat gcgatggagt ttccccacac tgagtgggtg gagactgaag
     1141 ttaggccagc ttggcacttg atgtaattct ccttggaatt tgcccttttt gagtttggat
     1201 cttggttcat tctcaagcct cagacagtgg ttcaaagttt ttttcttcca tttcaggtgt
     1261 cgtgacgtac ggccaccatg accgagtaca agcccacggt gcgcctcgcc acccgcgacg
     1321 acgtccccag ggccgtacgc accctcgccg ccgcgttcgc cgactacccc gccacgcgcc
     1381 acaccgtcga tccggaccgc cacatcgagc gggtcaccga gctgcaagaa ctcttcctca
     1441 cgcgcgtcgg gctcgacatc ggcaaggtgt gggtcgcgga cgacggcgcc gccgtggcgg
     1501 tctggaccac gccggagagc gtcgaagcgg gggcggtgtt cgccgagatc ggcccgcgca
     1561 tggccgagtt gagcggttcc cggctggccg cgcagcaaca gatggaaggc ctcctggcgc
     1621 cgcaccggcc caaggagccc gcgtggttcc tggccaccgt cggagtctcg cccgaccacc
     1681 agggcaaggg tctgggcagc gccgtcgtgc tccccggagt ggaggcggcc gagcgcgccg
     1741 gggtgcccgc cttcctggag acctccgcgc cccgcaacct ccccttctac gagcggctcg
     1801 gcttcaccgt caccgccgac gtcgaggtgc ccgaaggacc gcgcacctgg tgcatgaccc
     1861 gcaagcccgg tgcctgaacg cgttaagtcg acaatcaacc tctggattac aaaatttgtg
     1921 aaagattgac tggtattctt aactatgttg ctccttttac gctatgtgga tacgctgctt
     1981 taatgccttt gtatcatgct attgcttccc gtatggcttt cattttctcc tccttgtata
     2041 aatcctggtt gctgtctctt tatgaggagt tgtggcccgt tgtcaggcaa cgtggcgtgg
     2101 tgtgcactgt gtttgctgac gcaaccccca ctggttgggg cattgccacc acctgtcagc
     2161 tcctttccgg gactttcgct ttccccctcc ctattgccac ggcggaactc atcgccgcct
     2221 gccttgcccg ctgctggaca ggggctcggc tgttgggcac tgacaattcc gtggtgttgt
     2281 cggggaaatc atcgtccttt ccttggctgc tcgcctgtgt tgccacctgg attctgcgcg
     2341 ggacgtcctt ctgctacgtc ccttcggccc tcaatccagc ggaccttcct tcccgcggcc
     2401 tgctgccggc tctgcggcct cttccgcgtc ttcgccttcg ccctcagacg agtcggatct
     2461 ccctttgggc cgcctccccg cgtcgacttt aagaccaatg acttacaagg cagctgtaga
     2521 tcttagccac tttttaaaag aaaagggggg actggaaggg ctaattcact cccaacgaag
     2581 acaagatctg ctttttgctt gtactgggtc tctctggtta gaccagatct gagcctggga
     2641 gctctctggc taactaggga acccactgct taagcctcaa taaagcttgc cttgagtgct
     2701 tcaagtagtg tgtgcccgtc tgttgtgtga ctctggtaac tagagatccc tcagaccctt
     2761 ttagtcagtg tggaaaatct ctagcagtac gtatagtagt tcatgtcatc ttattattca
     2821 gtatttataa cttgcaaaga aatgaatatc agagagtgag aggaacttgt ttattgcagc
     2881 ttataatggt tacaaataaa gcaatagcat cacaaatttc acaaataaag catttttttc
     2941 actgcattct agttgtggtt tgtccaaact catcaatgta tcttatcatg tctggctcta
     3001 gctatcccgc ccctaactcc gcccatcccg cccctaactc cgcccagttc cgcccattct
     3061 ccgccccatg gctgactaat tttttttatt tatgcagagg ccgaggccgc ctcggcctct
     3121 gagctattcc agaagtagtg aggaggcttt tttggaggcc tagggacgta cccaattcgc
     3181 cctatagtga gtcgtattac gcgcgctcac tggccgtcgt tttacaacgt cgtgactggg
     3241 aaaaccctgg cgttacccaa cttaatcgcc ttgcagcaca tccccctttc gccagctggc
     3301 gtaatagcga agaggcccgc accgatcgcc cttcccaaca gttgcgcagc ctgaatggcg
     3361 aatgggnnnn nnnnnnnnnn nnnnnnnnnn nnnnnnnnnn nnnnnnnnnn nnnnnnnnnn
     3421 nnnnnnnnnn nnnnnnnnnn nnnnnnnnnn nnnnnnnnnn nnnnnnnnnn nnnnnnnnnn
     3481 nnnnnnnnnn cnnnnnnnnn nnnnnnnnnn nnnnnnnnnn nnnnnnnnnn nnnnnnnnnn
     3541 nnnnnnnnnn nnnnnnnnnn nnnnnnnnnn nnnnnnnnnn nnannnnnnn nnnnnnnnnn
     3601 nnnnnnnnnn nnnnnnnnnn nnnnnnnnnn nncctttgac gttggagtcc acgttcttta
     3661 atagtggact cttgttccaa actggaacaa cactcaaccc tatctcggtc tattcttttg
     3721 atttataagg gattttgccg atttcggcct attggttaaa aaatgagctg atttaacaaa
     3781 aatttaacgc gaattttaac aaaatattaa cgcttacaat ttaggtggca cttttcgggg
     3841 aaatgtgcgc ggaaccccta tttgtttatt tttctaaata cattcaaata tgtatccgct
     3901 catgagacaa taaccctgat aaatgcttca ataatattga aaaaggaaga gtatgagtat
     3961 tcaacatttc cgtgtcgccc ttattccctt ttttgcggca ttttgccttc ctgtttttgc
     4021 tcacccagaa acgctggtga aagtaaaaga tgctgaagat cagttgggtg cacgagtggg
     4081 ttacatcgaa ctggatctca acagcggtaa gatccttgag agttttcgcc ccgaagaacg
     4141 ttttccaatg atgagcactt ttaaagttct gctatgtggc gcggtattat cccgtattga
     4201 cgccgggcaa gagcaactcg gtcgccgcat acactattct cagaatgact tggttgagta
     4261 ctcaccagtc acagaaaagc atcttacgga tggcatgaca gtaagagaat tatgcagtgc
     4321 tgccataacc atgagtgata acactgcggc caacttactt ctgacaacga tcggaggacc
     4381 gaaggagcta accgcttttt tgcacaacat gggggatcat gtaactcgcc ttgatcgttg
     4441 ggaaccggag ctgaatgaag ccataccaaa cgacgagcgt gacaccacga tgcctgtagc
     4501 aatggcaaca acgttgcgca aactattaac tggcgaacta cttactctag cttcccggca
     4561 acaattaata gactggatgg aggcggataa agttgcagga ccacttctgc gctcggccct
     4621 tccggctggc tggtttattg ctgataaatc tggagccggt gagcgtgggt ctcgcggtat
     4681 cattgcagca ctggggccag atggtaagcc ctcccgtatc gtagttatct acacgacggg
     4741 gagtcaggca actatggatg aacgaaatag acagatcgct gagataggtg cctcactgat
     4801 taagcattgg taactgtcag accaagttta ctcatatata ctttagattg atttaaaact
     4861 tcatttttaa tttaaaagga tctaggtgaa gatccttttt gataatctca tgaccaaaat
     4921 cccttaacgt gagttttcgt tccactgagc gtcagacccc gtagaaaaga tcaaaggatc
     4981 ttcttgagat cctttttttc tgcgcgtaat ctgctgcttg caaacaaaaa aaccaccgct
     5041 accagcggtg gtttgtttgc cggatcaaga gctaccaact ctttttccga aggtaactgg
     5101 cttcagcaga gcgcagatac caaatactgt tcttctagtg tagccgtagt taggccacca
     5161 cttcaagaac tctgtagcac cgcctacata cctcgctctg ctaatcctgt taccagtggc
     5221 tgctgccagt ggcgataagt cgtgtcttac cgggttggac tcaagacgat agttaccgga
     5281 taaggcgcag cggtcgggct gaacgggggg ttcgtgcaca cagcccagct tggagcgaac
     5341 gacctacacc gaactgagat acctacagcg tgagctatga gaaagcgcca cgcttcccga
     5401 agggagaaag gcggacaggt atccggtaag cggcagggtc ggaacaggag agcgcacgag
     5461 ggagcttcca gggggaaacg cctggtatct ttatagtcct gtcgggtttc gccacctctg
     5521 acttgagcgt cgatttttgt gatgctcgtc aggggggcgg agcctatgga aaaacgccag
     5581 caacgcggcc tttttacggt tcctggcctt ttgctggcct tttgctcaca tgttctttcc
     5641 tgcgttatcc cctgattctg tggataaccg tattaccgcc tttgagtgag ctgataccgc
     5701 tcgccgcagc cgaacgaccg agcgcagcga gtcagtgagc gaggaagcgg aagagcgccc
     5761 aatacgcaaa ccgcctctcc ccgcgcgttg gccgattcat taatgcagct ggcacgacag
     5821 gtttcccgac tggaaagcgg gcagtgagcg caacgcaatt aatgtgagtt agctcactca
     5881 ttaggcaccc caggctttac actttatgct tccggctcgt atgttgtgtg gaattgtgag
     5941 cggataacaa tttcacacag gaaacagcta tgaccatgat tacgccaagc gcgcaattaa
     6001 ccctcactaa agggaacaaa agctggagct gcaagcttaa tgtagtctta tgcaatactc
     6061 ttgtagtctt gcaacatggt aacgatgagt tagcaacatg ccttacaagg agagaaaaag
     6121 caccgtgcat gccgattggt ggaagtaagg tggtacgatc gtgccttatt aggaaggcaa
     6181 cagacgggtc tgacatggat tggacgaacc actgaattgc cgcattgcag agatattgta
     6241 tttaagtgcc tagctcgata cataaacggg tctctctggt tagaccagat ctgagcctgg
     6301 gagctctctg gctaactagg gaacccactg cttaagcctc aataaagctt gccttgagtg
     6361 cttcaagtag tgtgtgcccg tctgttgtgt gactctggta actagagatc cctcagaccc
     6421 ttttagtcag tgtggaaaat ctctagcagt ggcgcccgaa cagggacttg aaagcgaaag
     6481 ggaaaccaga ggagctctct cgacgcagga ctcggcttgc tgaagcgcgc acggcaagag
     6541 gcgaggggcg gcgactggtg agtacgccaa aaattttgac tagcggaggc tagaaggaga
     6601 gagatgggtg cgagagcgtc agtattaagc gggggagaat tagatcgcga tgggaaaaaa
     6661 ttcggttaag gccaggggga aagaaaaaat ataaattaaa acatatagta tgggcaagca
     6721 gggagctaga acgattcgca gttaatcctg gcctgttaga aacatcagaa ggctgtagac
     6781 aaatactggg acagctacaa ccatcccttc agacaggatc agaagaactt agatcattat
     6841 ataatacagt agcaaccctc tattgtgtgc atcaaaggat agagataaaa gacaccaagg
     6901 aagctttaga caagatagag gaagagcaaa acaaaagtaa gaccaccgca cagcaagcgg
     6961 ccgctgatct tcagacctgg aggaggagat atgagggaca attggagaag tgaattatat
     7021 aaatataaag tagtaaaaat tgaaccatta ggagtagcac ccaccaaggc aaagagaaga
     7081 gtggtgcaga gagaaaaaag agcagtggga ataggagctt tgttccttgg gttcttggga
     7141 gcagcaggaa gcactatggg cgcagcgtca atgacgctga cggtacaggc cagacaatta
     7201 ttgtctggta tagtgcagca gcagaacaat ttgctgaggg ctattgaggc gcaacagcat
     7261 ctgttgcaac tcacagtctg gggcatcaag cagctccagg caagaatcct ggctgtggaa
     7321 agatacctaa aggatcaaca gctcctgggg atttggggtt gctctggaaa actcatttgc
     7381 accactgctg tgccttggaa tgctagttgg agtaataaat ctctggaaca gatttggaat
     7441 cacacgacct ggatggagtg ggacagagaa attaacaatt acacaagctt aatacactcc
     7501 ttaattgaag aatcgcaaaa ccagcaagaa aagaatgaac aagaattatt ggaattagat
     7561 aaatgggcaa gtttgtggaa ttggtttaac ataacaaatt ggctgtggta tataaaatta
     7621 ttcataatga tagtaggagg cttggtaggt ttaagaatag tttttgctgt actttctata
     7681 gtgaatagag ttaggcaggg atattcacca ttatcgtttc agacccacct cccaaccccg
     7741 aggggaccca gagagggcct atttcccatg attccttcat atttgcatat acgatacaag
     7801 gctgttagag agataattag aattaatttg actgtaaaca caaagatatt agtacaaaat
     7861 acgtgacgta gaaagtaata atttcttggg tagtttgcag ttttaaaatt atgttttaaa
     7921 atggactatc atatgcttac cgtaacttga aagtatttcg atttcttggc tttatatatc
     7981 ttgtggaaag gacgaaacac cgtggggcgt tctatgcagt gagttttaga gctagaaata
     8041 gcaagttaaa ataaggctag tccgttatca acttgaaaaa gtggcaccga gtcggtgctt
     8101 ttttaagctt ggcgtaacta gatcttgaga caaatggcag tattcatcca caattttaaa
     8161 agaaaagggg ggattggggg gtacagtgca ggggaaagaa tagtagacat aatagcaaca
     8221 gacatacaaa ctaaagaatt acaaaaacaa attacaaaaa ttcaaaattt tcgggtttat
     8281 tacagggaca gcagagatcc actttggcgc cggctcgagg ggg
//
