>Addgene plasmid #76209 | SGK2 gRNA (BRDN0001147898) | depositor partial sequence | sequence record 143669 | Target Sequence
TGGGGCGTTCTATGCAGTGA
