>Addgene plasmid #76209 | SGK2 gRNA (BRDN0001147898) | addgene partial sequence | sequence record 185395 | hU6-F
TAGAAAGTAATAATTTCTTGGGTAGTTTGCAGTTTTAAAATTATGTTTTAAAATGGACTATCATATGCTT
ACCGTAACTTGAAAGTATTTCGATTTCTTGGCTTTATATATCTTGTGGAAAGGACGAAACACCGTGGGGC
GTTCTATGCAGTGAGTTTTAGAGCTAGAAATAGCAAGTTAAAATAAGGCTAGTCCGTTATCAACTTGAAA
AAGTGGCACCGAGTCGGTGCTTTTTTAAGCTTGGCGTAACTAGATCTTGAGACAAATGGCAGTATTCATC
CACAATTTTAAAAGAAAAGGGGGGATTGGGGGGTACAGTGCAGGGGAAAGAATAGTAGACATAATAGCAA
CAGACATACAAACTAAAGAATTACAAAAACAAATTACAAAAATTCAAAATTTTCGGGTTTATTACAGGGA
CAGCAGAGATCCACTTTGGCGCCGGCTCGAGGGGGCCCGGGTGCAAAGATGGATAAAGTTTTAAACAGAG
AGGAATCTTTGCAGCTAATGGACCTTCTAGGTCTTGAAAGGAGTGGGAATTGGCTCCGGTGCCCGTCAGT
GGGCAGAGCG
